Addgene plasmid #189615: pAAV-Syn1-GRAB-HTR6-cilia
Purpose: Expresses cilia-targeted serotonin sensor based on HTR6 receptor and cpEGFP, driven by SYN promoter
Depositing lab: David Clapham. Depositing organization: HHMI, Janelia Research Campus. Publication: A serotonergic axon-cilium synapse drives nuclear signaling to alter chromatin accessibility. Sheu SH, Upadhyayula S, Dupuy V, Pang S, Deng F, Wan J, Walpita D, Pasolli HA, Houser J, Sanchez-Martinez S, Brauchi SE, Banala S, Freeman M, Xu CS, Kirchhausen T, Hess HF, Lavis L, Li Y, Chaumont-Dubel S, Clapham DE. Cell. 2022 Sep 1;185(18):3390-3407.e18. doi: 10.1016/j.cell.2022.07.026. PubMed 36055200.
Backbone
  Vector backbone: pAAV
  Backbone manufacturer: Vectorbuilder
  Vector type: AAV
Growth in bacteria
  Bacterial resistance: Ampicillin, 100 μg/mL
  Growth temperature: 37°C
  Growth strain: NEB Stable
  Copy number: High Copy
Gene/Insert
  Gene/Insert name: HTR6_GRAB
  Insert size (bp): 3892
  Promoter: Syn1
  Cloning method: Unknown
  Sequencing primers: 5′ N/A; 3′ N/A
Terms and licenses: Academic/Nonprofit Terms; Industry Terms: Not Available to Industry
Depositor comments: Made by VectorBuilder
How to cite: pAAV-Syn1-GRAB-HTR6-cilia was a gift from David Clapham (Addgene plasmid # 189615 ; http://n2t.net/addgene:189615 ; RRID:Addgene_189615)
