[The description below was written by a language model from this plasmid's Addgene catalogue record and pLannotate feature annotations shown in this document.]
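Description:
pAAV-Syn1-GRAB-HTR6-cilia is an AAV transfer plasmid built on a commercially assembled pAAV backbone, intended for packaging a neuron-directed, genetically encoded serotonin sensor into recombinant adeno-associated virus. It is maintained in E. coli through a high-copy ColE1/pUC-type origin with ampicillin selection (β-lactamase under its own promoter), and the backbone also carries an f1 phage origin. Two full-length sequencing records of 6,489 nt are provided. They show the same set of features, but the backbone segment between the ITRs lies in opposite orientation relative to the expression cassette, a difference the record does not explain.

Between the two AAV2 inverted terminal repeats, which delimit the genome that is replicated and packaged, the human synapsin I promoter drives neuron-restricted expression of the HTR6_GRAB open reading frame. The annotation detects an N-terminal portion matching the human 5-HT6 receptor, then an EGFP-derived segment corresponding to the circularly permuted EGFP named in the catalogue entry, followed by a short stretch scored as similar to a 5-HT1B receptor. That last call most likely reflects conserved serotonin-receptor sequence in the C-terminal part of the sensor rather than a distinct insert. In GRAB-type sensors, ligand-induced conformational change in the receptor scaffold alters cpEGFP fluorescence. The record says the sensor is cilia-targeted but does not annotate a specific targeting element. A very short IRES match is probably incidental. Gateway attB4, attB1 and attB2 scars flank the promoter and coding modules, reflecting recombinational assembly. A WPRE and bovine growth hormone polyadenylation signal enhance and terminate expression. The construct is used to report serotonin at neuronal primary cilia.
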