Features (pLannotate 1.2.2; 19 found; start..end, strand, type, name):
    110..130     +  protein_bind   attB4: mutant version of attB; core recombination site for the Gateway® BP reaction BP Clonase™
    152..599     +  promoter       hSyn promoter: human synapsin I promoter; confers neuron-specific expression (Kügler et al., 2003)
    600..620     +  protein_bind   attB1: mutant version of attB; core recombination site for the Gateway® BP reaction BP Clonase™
    630..1325    +  CDS            HTR6 (fragment): 5HT6R_HUMAN - Experimental evidence at protein level: Swiss-Prot protein existence level 1. This is one of the several different receptors for 5- hydroxytryptamine (serotonin), a biogenic hormone that functions as a neurotransmitter, a hormone, and a mitogen. The activity of this receptor is mediated by G proteins that stimulate adenylate cyclase. It has a high affinity for tricyclic psychotropic drugs (By similarity). Controls pyramidal neurons migration during corticogenesis, through the regulation of CDK5 activity (By similarity). Is an activator of TOR signaling (PubMed:23027611). From Hom
   1518..2240    +  CDS            cEGFP: cEGFP is a basic (constitutively fluorescent) green fluorescent protein published in 2008, derived from Aequorea victoria.
   2250..2477    +  CDS            HTR1B (fragment): 5HT1B_PIG - Experimental evidence at transcript level: Swiss-Prot protein existence level 2. G-protein coupled receptor for 5-hydroxytryptamine (serotonin). Also functions as a receptor for various alkaloids and psychoactive substances. Ligand binding causes a conformation change that triggers signaling via guanine nucleotide-binding proteins (G proteins) and modulates the activity of down-stream effectors, such as adenylate cyclase. Signaling inhibits adenylate cyclase activity. Arrestin family members inhibit signaling via G proteins and mediate activation of alternative signaling pathways.
   2817..2840    +  misc_feature   IRES (fragment): internal ribosome entry site (IRES) of the encephalomyocarditis virus (EMCV)
   2844..2864    -  protein_bind   attB2: mutant version of attB; core recombination site for the Gateway® BP reaction BP Clonase™
   2875..3463    +  misc_feature   WPRE: woodchuck hepatitis virus posttranscriptional regulatory element
   3499..3610    +  polyA_signal   bGH poly(A) signal: bovine growth hormone polyadenylation signal
   3714..3854    +  repeat_region  AAV2 ITR: inverted terminal repeat of adeno-associated virus serotype 2 inverted
   3916..4504    -  rep_origin     ori: high-copy-number ColE1/pMB1/pBR322/pUC origin of replication
   4675..5535    -  CDS            AmpR: β-lactamase; bla; confers resistance to ampicillin, carbenicillin, and related antibiotics
   5536..5640    -  promoter       AmpR promoter: bla
   5735..5770    +  CDS            rop (fragment): Rop protein, which maintains plasmids at low copy number; rop
   5872..5921    +  misc_feature   bom (fragment): basis of mobility region from pBR322
   5922..6377    -  rep_origin     f1 ori (sequence partly withheld): f1 bacteriophage origin of replication; arrow indicates direction of (+) strand synthesis
   6396..6447    +  misc_feature   bom (fragment): basis of mobility region from pBR322
   6452..103     -  repeat_region  AAV2 ITR (across the origin): inverted terminal repeat of adeno-associated virus serotype 2 inverted
>Addgene plasmid #189615 | pAAV-Syn1-GRAB-HTR6-cilia | addgene full sequence | sequence record 387482 | Addgene NGS Result
RYCSGGGCAAAGCCCGGGCGTCGGGCGACCTTTGGTCGCCCGGCCTCAGTGAGCGAGCGAGCGCGCAGAG
AGGGAGTGGCCAACTCCATCACTAGGGGTTCCTTCTAGACAACTTTGTATAGAAAAGTTGCTGCAGAGGG
CCCTGCGTATGAGTGCAAGTGGGTTTTAGGACCAGGATGAGGCGGGGTGGGGGTGCCTACCTGACGACCG
ACCCCGACCCACTGGACAAGCACCCAACCCCCATTCCCCAAATTGCGCATCCCCTATCAGAGAGGGGGAG
GGGAAACAGGATGCGGCGAGGCGCGTGCGCACTGCCAGCTTCAGCACCGCGGACAGTGCCTTCGCCCCCG
CCTGGCGGCGCGCGCCACCGCCGCCTCAGCACTGAAGGCGCGCTGACGTCACTCGCCGGTCCCCCGCAAA
CTCCCCTTCCCGGCCACCTTGGTCGCGTCCGCGCCGCCGCCGGCCCAGCCGGACCGCACCACGCGAGGCG
CGAGATAGGGGGGCACGGGCGCGACCATCTGCGCTGCGGCGCCGGCGACTCAGCGCTGCCTCAGTCTGCG
GTGGGCAGCGGAGGAGTCGTGTCGTGCCTGAGAGCGCAGCAAGTTTGTACAAAAAAGCAGGCTGCCACCA
TGGTGCCCGAGCCGGGCCCAACTGCTAACAGCACCCCAGCTTGGGGGGCTGGTCCTCCAAGCGCCCCAGG
TGGCAGTGGTTGGGTTGCTGCAGCATTGTGCGTGGTTATCGCCCTGACAGCTGCCGCAAACAGCCTGCTC
ATTGCTCTTATTTGTACCCAACCCGCACTCCGGAATACGTCTAATTTTTTCCTGGTCTCACTGTTCACGA
GCGACCTTATGGTCGGGCTCGTAGTCATGCCTCCTGCTATGTTGAACGCCCTGTATGGGAGATGGGTCCT
GGCAAGGGGTCTTTGCCTTCTGTGGACCGCATTTGACGTCATGTGCTGTAGTGCCAGCATCTTGAACCTC
TGTTTGATTAGTCTGGATAGATATCTGCTGATTCTGAGCCCACTTAGATACAAGCTGCGGATGACTCCGC
TCCGGGCCCTCGCTTTGGTGCTGGGCGCCTGGTCTCTGGCAGCACTGGCTTCATTCTTGCCTTTGCTGCT
GGGCTGGCACGAATTGGGGCACGCAAGGCCGCCAGTTCCAGGCCAGTGTAGGCTGCTTGCCTCCCTGCCC
TTCGTGTTGGTGGCTTCCGGCCTCACATTCTTTCTGCCTAGTGGTGCCATCTGCTTCACTTACTGCCGGA
TACTTCTGGCAGCTAGAAAACAAGCCGTTCAGGTTGCCTCCCTCACCACCGGCATGGCAAGCCAGCGGGG
TCCGGACGCCGTCGCCGCGCCGCCGGGGGGCACCGAGCGCAGGCCCAACGGTCTGGGCCCCGAGCGCAGC
GCGGGCCCGGGGGGCGCAGAGGCCGAACCGCTGCCCACCCAGCTCAACGGCGCCCCTGGCGAGCCCGCGC
CGGCCGGGCCGCGCGACACCGACGCGCTGGACCTGGAGGAGGGAGGAAACGTCTATATCAAGGCCGACAA
GCAGAAGAACGGCATCAAGGCGAACTTCCACATCCGCCACAACATCGAGGACGGCGGCGTGCAGCTCGCC
TACCACTACCAGCAGAACACCCCCATCGGCGACGGCCCCGTGCTGCTGCCCGACAACCACTACCTGAGCG
TGCAGTCCAAACTTTCGAAAGACCCCAACGAGAAGCGCGATCACATGGTCCTGCTGGAGTTCGTGACCGC
CGCCGGGATCACTCTCGGCATGGACGAGCTGTACAAGGGCGGTACCGGAGGGAGCATGGTGAGAAAGGGC
GAGGAGCTGTTCACCGGGGTGGTGCCCATCCTGGTCGAGCTGGACGGCGACGTAAACGGCCACAAGTTCA
GCGTGTCCGGCGAGGGTGAGGGCGATGCCACCGAGGGCAAGCTGACCCTGAAGTTCATCTGCACCACCGG
CAAGCTGCCCGTGCCCTGGCCCACCCTCGTGACCACCCTGACCTACGGCGTGCAGTGCTTCAGCCGCTAC
CCCGACCACATGAAGCAGCACGACTTCTTCAAGTCCGCCATGCCCGAAGGCTACATCCAGGAGCGCACCA
TCTTCTTCAAGGACGACGGCAACTACAAGACCCGCGCCGAGGTGAAGTTCGAGGGCGACACCCTGGTGAA
CCGCATCGAGCTGAAGGGCATCGACTTCAAGGAGGACGGCAACATCCTGGGGCACAAGCTGGAGTACAAC
ACCGGAGCAGCAGCACGCTGGCACTCAAGAAAGGCGCTGAAAGCTTCATTGAGCTTGGGCATCTTGCTGG
GCATGTTCTTCGTAACATGGCTCCCATTTTTTGTGGCCAATATTGTCCAGGCGGTGTGCGACTGCATCTC
ACCAGGCCTGTTCGATGTGCTCACTTGGCTGGGGTATTGCAATTCCACTATGAACCCCATCATATATCCC
CTGTTCATGAGAGATTTCAAGCGAGCACTCGGAAGGTTTCTGCCATGCCCACGGTGCCCACGCGAAAGGC
AAGCAAGTCTGGCCTCCCCCTCACTCCGGACCTCCCATTCAGGACCCAGACCAGGACTTTCACTCCAGCA
AGTTCTGCCCCTGCCACTTCCTCCAGATTCAGACTCTGACTCCGATGCGGGTTCAGGTGGCTCTAGCGGA
CTCCGGCTTACGGCCCAGCTTTTGCTTCCCGGGGAAGCAACTCAGGACCCACCATTGCCTACTCGGGCTG
CCGCCGCCGTCAATTTCTTCAACATTGATCCTGCAGAGCCAGAACTCAGACCGCATCCTCTGGGTATACC
AACCATTAGGCTAGCGCCCCTCTCCCTCCCCCCCCCCTAAACCCAGCTTTCTTGTACAAAGTGGGAATTC
CGATAATCAACCTCTGGATTACAAAATTTGTGAAAGATTGACTGGTATTCTTAACTATGTTGCTCCTTTT
ACGCTATGTGGATACGCTGCTTTAATGCCTTTGTATCATGCTATTGCTTCCCGTATGGCTTTCATTTTCT
CCTCCTTGTATAAATCCTGGTTGCTGTCTCTTTATGAGGAGTTGTGGCCCGTTGTCAGGCAACGTGGCGT
GGTGTGCACTGTGTTTGCTGACGCAACCCCCACTGGTTGGGGCATTGCCACCACCTGTCAGCTCCTTTCC
GGGACTTTCGCTTTCCCCCTCCCTATTGCCACGGCGGAACTCATCGCCGCCTGCCTTGCCCGCTGCTGGA
CAGGGGCTCGGCTGTTGGGCACTGACAATTCCGTGGTGTTGTCGGGGAAGCTGACGTCCTTTCCATGGCT
GCTCGCCTGTGTTGCCACCTGGATTCTGCGCGGGACGTCCTTCTGCTACGTCCCTTCGGCCCTCAATCCA
GCGGACCTTCCTTCCCGCGGCCTGCTGCCGGCTCTGCGGCCTCTTCCGCGTCTTCGCCTTCGCCCTCAGA
CGAGTCGGATCTCCCTTTGGGCCGCCTCCCCGCATCGGGAATTCCTAGAGCTCGCTGATCAGCCTCGACT
GTGCCTTCTAGTTGCCAGCCATCTGTTGTTTGCCCCTCCCCCGTGCCTTCCTTGACCCTGGAAGGTGCCA
CTCCCACTGTCCTTTCCTAATAAAATGAGGAAATTGCATCGCATTGTCTGAGTAGGTGTCATTCTATTCT
GGGGGGTGGGGTGGGGCAGGACAGCAAGGGGGAGGATTGGGAAGAGAATAGCAGGCATGCTGGGGAGGGC
CGCAGGAACCCCTAGTGATGGAGTTGGCCACTCCCTCTCTGCGCGCTCGCTCGCTCACTGAGGCCGGGCG
ACCAAAGGTCGCCCGACGCCCGGGCTTTGCCCGGGCGGCCTCAGTGAGCGAGCGAGCGCGCAGCTGCCTG
CAGGACATGTGAGCAAAAGGCCAGCAAAAGGCCAGGAACCGTAAAAAGGCCGCGTTGCTGGCGTTTTTCC
ATAGGCTCCGCCCCCCTGACGAGCATCACAAAAATCGACGCTCAAGTCAGAGGTGGCGAAACCCGACAGG
ACTATAAAGATACCAGGCGTTTCCCCCTGGAAGCTCCCTCGTGCGCTCTCCTGTTCCGACCCTGCCGCTT
ACCGGATACCTGTCCGCCTTTCTCCCTTCGGGAAGCGTGGCGCTTTCTCATAGCTCACGCTGTAGGTATC
TCAGTTCGGTGTAGGTCGTTCGCTCCAAGCTGGGCTGTGTGCACGAACCCCCCGTTCAGCCCGACCGCTG
CGCCTTATCCGGTAACTATCGTCTTGAGTCCAACCCGGTAAGACACGACTTATCGCCACTGGCAGCAGCC
ACTGGTAACAGGATTAGCAGAGCGAGGTATGTAGGCGGTGCTACAGAGTTCTTGAAGTGGTGGCCTAACT
ACGGCTACACTAGAAGAACAGTATTTGGTATCTGCGCTCTGCTGAAGCCAGTTACCTTCGGAAAAAGAGT
TGGTAGCTCTTGATCCGGCAAACAAACCACCGCTGGTAGCGGTGGTTTTTTTGTTTGCAAGCAGCAGATT
ACGCGCAGAAAAAAAGGATCTCAAGAAGATCCTTTGATCTTTTCTACGGGGTCTGACGCTCAGTGGAACG
AAAACTCACGTTAAGGGATTTTGGTCATGAGATTATCAAAAAGGATCTTCACCTAGATCCTTTTAAATTA
AAAATGAAGTTTTAAATCAATCTAAAGTATATATGAGTAAACTTGGTCTGACAGTTACCAATGCTTAATC
AGTGAGGCACCTATCTCAGCGATCTGTCTATTTCGTTCATCCATAGTTGCCTGACTCCCCGTCGTGTAGA
TAACTACGATACGGGAGGGCTTACCATCTGGCCCCAGTGCTGCAATGATACCGCGGCTTCCACGCTCACC
GGCTCCAGATTTATCAGCAATAAACCAGCCAGCCGGAAGGGCCGAGCGCAGAAGTGGTCCTGCAACTTTA
TCCGCCTCCATCCAGTCTATTAATTGTTGCCGGGAAGCTAGAGTAAGTAGTTCGCCAGTTAATAGTTTGC
GCAACGTTGTTGCCATTGCTACAGGCATCGTGGTGTCACGCTCGTCGTTTGGTATGGCTTCATTCAGCTC
CGGTTCCCAACGATCAAGGCGAGTTACATGATCCCCCATGTTGTGCAAAAAAGCGGTTAGCTCCTTCGGT
CCTCCGATCGTTGTCAGAAGTAAGTTGGCCGCAGTGTTATCACTCATGGTTATGGCAGCACTGCATAATT
CTCTTACTGTCATGCCATCCGTAAGATGCTTTTCTGTGACTGGTGAGTACTCAACCAAGTCATTCTGAGA
ATAGTGTATGCGGCGACCGAGTTGCTCTTGCCCGGCGTCAATACGGGATAATACCGCGCCACATAGCAGA
ACTTTAAAAGTGCTCATCATTGGAAAACGTTCTTCGGGGCGAAAACTCTCAAGGATCTTACCGCTGTTGA
GATCCAGTTCGATGTAACCCACTCGTGCACCCAACTGATCTTCAGCATCTTTTACTTTCACCAGCGTTTC
TGGGTGAGCAAAAACAGGAAGGCAAAATGCCGCAAAAAAGGGAATAAGGGCGACACGGAAATGTTGAATA
CTCATACTCTTCCTTTTTCAATATTATTGAAGCATTTATCAGGGTTATTGTCTCATGAGCGGATACATAT
TTGAATGTATTTAGAAAAATAAACAAATAGGGGTTCCGCGCACATTTCCCCGAAAAGTGCCACCTGACGT
CTAAGAAACCATTATTATCATGACATTAACCTATAAAAATAGGCGTATCACGAGGCCCTTTCGTCTCGCG
CGTTTCGGTGATGACGGTGAAAACCTCTGACACATGCAGCTCCCGGAGACGGTCACAGCTTGTCTGTAAG
CGGATGCCGGGAGCAGACAAGCCCGTCAGGGCGCGTCAGCGGGTGTTGGCGGGTGTCGGGGCTGGCTTAA
CTATGCGGCATCAGAGCAGATTGTACTGAGAGTGCACCATAAAATTGTAAACGTTAATATTTTGTTAAAA
TTCGCGTTAAATTTTTGTTAAATCAGCTCATTTTTTAACCAATAGACCGAAATCGGCAAAATCCCTTATA
AATCAAAAGAATAGCCCGAGATAGAGT
[37 nt withheld, positions 6048-6084]
AAAGAACGTGGACTCCAACGTCAAAGG
[141 nt withheld, positions 6112-6252]
G
[46 nt withheld, positions 6254-6299]
A
[95 nt withheld, positions 6301-6395]
TATGCGGTGTGAAATACCGCACAGATGCGTAAGGAGAAAATACCGCATCAGGCGCCCCTGCAGGCAGCTG
CGCGCTCGCTCGCTCACTGAGGCC
