Features (pLannotate 1.2.2; 19 found; start..end, strand, type, name):
      1..141     -  repeat_region  AAV2 ITR: inverted terminal repeat of adeno-associated virus serotype 2 inverted
    148..168     +  protein_bind   attB4: mutant version of attB; core recombination site for the Gateway® BP reaction BP Clonase™
    190..637     +  promoter       hSyn promoter: human synapsin I promoter; confers neuron-specific expression (Kügler et al., 2003)
    638..658     +  protein_bind   attB1: mutant version of attB; core recombination site for the Gateway® BP reaction BP Clonase™
    668..1363    +  CDS            HTR6 (fragment): 5HT6R_HUMAN - Experimental evidence at protein level: Swiss-Prot protein existence level 1. This is one of the several different receptors for 5- hydroxytryptamine (serotonin), a biogenic hormone that functions as a neurotransmitter, a hormone, and a mitogen. The activity of this receptor is mediated by G proteins that stimulate adenylate cyclase. It has a high affinity for tricyclic psychotropic drugs (By similarity). Controls pyramidal neurons migration during corticogenesis, through the regulation of CDK5 activity (By similarity). Is an activator of TOR signaling (PubMed:23027611). From Hom
   1556..2278    +  CDS            cEGFP: cEGFP is a basic (constitutively fluorescent) green fluorescent protein published in 2008, derived from Aequorea victoria.
   2288..2515    +  CDS            HTR1B (fragment): 5HT1B_PIG - Experimental evidence at transcript level: Swiss-Prot protein existence level 2. G-protein coupled receptor for 5-hydroxytryptamine (serotonin). Also functions as a receptor for various alkaloids and psychoactive substances. Ligand binding causes a conformation change that triggers signaling via guanine nucleotide-binding proteins (G proteins) and modulates the activity of down-stream effectors, such as adenylate cyclase. Signaling inhibits adenylate cyclase activity. Arrestin family members inhibit signaling via G proteins and mediate activation of alternative signaling pathways.
   2855..2878    +  misc_feature   IRES (fragment): internal ribosome entry site (IRES) of the encephalomyocarditis virus (EMCV)
   2882..2902    -  protein_bind   attB2: mutant version of attB; core recombination site for the Gateway® BP reaction BP Clonase™
   2913..3501    +  misc_feature   WPRE: woodchuck hepatitis virus posttranscriptional regulatory element
   3537..3648    +  polyA_signal   bGH poly(A) signal: bovine growth hormone polyadenylation signal
   3752..3892    +  repeat_region  AAV2 ITR: inverted terminal repeat of adeno-associated virus serotype 2 inverted
   3897..3948    -  misc_feature   bom (fragment): basis of mobility region from pBR322
   3967..4422    +  rep_origin     f1 ori (sequence partly withheld): f1 bacteriophage origin of replication; arrow indicates direction of (+) strand synthesis
   4423..4472    -  misc_feature   bom (fragment): basis of mobility region from pBR322
   4574..4609    -  CDS            rop (fragment): Rop protein, which maintains plasmids at low copy number; rop
   4704..4808    +  promoter       AmpR promoter: bla
   4809..5669    +  CDS            AmpR: β-lactamase; bla; confers resistance to ampicillin, carbenicillin, and related antibiotics
   5840..6428    +  rep_origin     ori: high-copy-number ColE1/pMB1/pBR322/pUC origin of replication
>Addgene plasmid #189615 | pAAV-Syn1-GRAB-HTR6-cilia | addgene full sequence | sequence record 447481 | Addgene NGS Result
CCTGCAGGCAGCTGCGCGCTCGCTCGCTCACTGAGGCCGCCCGGGCAAAGCCCGGGCGTCGGGCGACCTT
TGGTCGCCCGGCCTCAGTGAGCGAGCGAGCGCGCAGAGAGGGAGTGGCCAACTCCATCACTAGGGGTTCC
TTCTAGACAACTTTGTATAGAAAAGTTGCTGCAGAGGGCCCTGCGTATGAGTGCAAGTGGGTTTTAGGAC
CAGGATGAGGCGGGGTGGGGGTGCCTACCTGACGACCGACCCCGACCCACTGGACAAGCACCCAACCCCC
ATTCCCCAAATTGCGCATCCCCTATCAGAGAGGGGGAGGGGAAACAGGATGCGGCGAGGCGCGTGCGCAC
TGCCAGCTTCAGCACCGCGGACAGTGCCTTCGCCCCCGCCTGGCGGCGCGCGCCACCGCCGCCTCAGCAC
TGAAGGCGCGCTGACGTCACTCGCCGGTCCCCCGCAAACTCCCCTTCCCGGCCACCTTGGTCGCGTCCGC
GCCGCCGCCGGCCCAGCCGGACCGCACCACGCGAGGCGCGAGATAGGGGGGCACGGGCGCGACCATCTGC
GCTGCGGCGCCGGCGACTCAGCGCTGCCTCAGTCTGCGGTGGGCAGCGGAGGAGTCGTGTCGTGCCTGAG
AGCGCAGCAAGTTTGTACAAAAAAGCAGGCTGCCACCATGGTGCCCGAGCCGGGCCCAACTGCTAACAGC
ACCCCAGCTTGGGGGGCTGGTCCTCCAAGCGCCCCAGGTGGCAGTGGTTGGGTTGCTGCAGCATTGTGCG
TGGTTATCGCCCTGACAGCTGCCGCAAACAGCCTGCTCATTGCTCTTATTTGTACCCAACCCGCACTCCG
GAATACGTCTAATTTTTTCCTGGTCTCACTGTTCACGAGCGACCTTATGGTCGGGCTCGTAGTCATGCCT
CCTGCTATGTTGAACGCCCTGTATGGGAGATGGGTCCTGGCAAGGGGTCTTTGCCTTCTGTGGACCGCAT
TTGACGTCATGTGCTGTAGTGCCAGCATCTTGAACCTCTGTTTGATTAGTCTGGATAGATATCTGCTGAT
TCTGAGCCCACTTAGATACAAGCTGCGGATGACTCCGCTCCGGGCCCTCGCTTTGGTGCTGGGCGCCTGG
TCTCTGGCAGCACTGGCTTCATTCTTGCCTTTGCTGCTGGGCTGGCACGAATTGGGGCACGCAAGGCCGC
CAGTTCCAGGCCAGTGTAGGCTGCTTGCCTCCCTGCCCTTCGTGTTGGTGGCTTCCGGCCTCACATTCTT
TCTGCCTAGTGGTGCCATCTGCTTCACTTACTGCCGGATACTTCTGGCAGCTAGAAAACAAGCCGTTCAG
GTTGCCTCCCTCACCACCGGCATGGCAAGCCAGCGGGGTCCGGACGCCGTCGCCGCGCCGCCGGGGGGCA
CCGAGCGCAGGCCCAACGGTCTGGGCCCCGAGCGCAGCGCGGGCCCGGGGGGCGCAGAGGCCGAACCGCT
GCCCACCCAGCTCAACGGCGCCCCTGGCGAGCCCGCGCCGGCCGGGCCGCGCGACACCGACGCGCTGGAC
CTGGAGGAGGGAGGAAACGTCTATATCAAGGCCGACAAGCAGAAGAACGGCATCAAGGCGAACTTCCACA
TCCGCCACAACATCGAGGACGGCGGCGTGCAGCTCGCCTACCACTACCAGCAGAACACCCCCATCGGCGA
CGGCCCCGTGCTGCTGCCCGACAACCACTACCTGAGCGTGCAGTCCAAACTTTCGAAAGACCCCAACGAG
AAGCGCGATCACATGGTCCTGCTGGAGTTCGTGACCGCCGCCGGGATCACTCTCGGCATGGACGAGCTGT
ACAAGGGCGGTACCGGAGGGAGCATGGTGAGAAAGGGCGAGGAGCTGTTCACCGGGGTGGTGCCCATCCT
GGTCGAGCTGGACGGCGACGTAAACGGCCACAAGTTCAGCGTGTCCGGCGAGGGTGAGGGCGATGCCACC
GAGGGCAAGCTGACCCTGAAGTTCATCTGCACCACCGGCAAGCTGCCCGTGCCCTGGCCCACCCTCGTGA
CCACCCTGACCTACGGCGTGCAGTGCTTCAGCCGCTACCCCGACCACATGAAGCAGCACGACTTCTTCAA
GTCCGCCATGCCCGAAGGCTACATCCAGGAGCGCACCATCTTCTTCAAGGACGACGGCAACTACAAGACC
CGCGCCGAGGTGAAGTTCGAGGGCGACACCCTGGTGAACCGCATCGAGCTGAAGGGCATCGACTTCAAGG
AGGACGGCAACATCCTGGGGCACAAGCTGGAGTACAACACCGGAGCAGCAGCACGCTGGCACTCAAGAAA
GGCGCTGAAAGCTTCATTGAGCTTGGGCATCTTGCTGGGCATGTTCTTCGTAACATGGCTCCCATTTTTT
GTGGCCAATATTGTCCAGGCGGTGTGCGACTGCATCTCACCAGGCCTGTTCGATGTGCTCACTTGGCTGG
GGTATTGCAATTCCACTATGAACCCCATCATATATCCCCTGTTCATGAGAGATTTCAAGCGAGCACTCGG
AAGGTTTCTGCCATGCCCACGGTGCCCACGCGAAAGGCAAGCAAGTCTGGCCTCCCCCTCACTCCGGACC
TCCCATTCAGGACCCAGACCAGGACTTTCACTCCAGCAAGTTCTGCCCCTGCCACTTCCTCCAGATTCAG
ACTCTGACTCCGATGCGGGTTCAGGTGGCTCTAGCGGACTCCGGCTTACGGCCCAGCTTTTGCTTCCCGG
GGAAGCAACTCAGGACCCACCATTGCCTACTCGGGCTGCCGCCGCCGTCAATTTCTTCAACATTGATCCT
GCAGAGCCAGAACTCAGACCGCATCCTCTGGGTATACCAACCATTAGGCTAGCGCCCCTCTCCCTCCCCC
CCCCCTAAACCCAGCTTTCTTGTACAAAGTGGGAATTCCGATAATCAACCTCTGGATTACAAAATTTGTG
AAAGATTGACTGGTATTCTTAACTATGTTGCTCCTTTTACGCTATGTGGATACGCTGCTTTAATGCCTTT
GTATCATGCTATTGCTTCCCGTATGGCTTTCATTTTCTCCTCCTTGTATAAATCCTGGTTGCTGTCTCTT
TATGAGGAGTTGTGGCCCGTTGTCAGGCAACGTGGCGTGGTGTGCACTGTGTTTGCTGACGCAACCCCCA
CTGGTTGGGGCATTGCCACCACCTGTCAGCTCCTTTCCGGGACTTTCGCTTTCCCCCTCCCTATTGCCAC
GGCGGAACTCATCGCCGCCTGCCTTGCCCGCTGCTGGACAGGGGCTCGGCTGTTGGGCACTGACAATTCC
GTGGTGTTGTCGGGGAAGCTGACGTCCTTTCCATGGCTGCTCGCCTGTGTTGCCACCTGGATTCTGCGCG
GGACGTCCTTCTGCTACGTCCCTTCGGCCCTCAATCCAGCGGACCTTCCTTCCCGCGGCCTGCTGCCGGC
TCTGCGGCCTCTTCCGCGTCTTCGCCTTCGCCCTCAGACGAGTCGGATCTCCCTTTGGGCCGCCTCCCCG
CATCGGGAATTCCTAGAGCTCGCTGATCAGCCTCGACTGTGCCTTCTAGTTGCCAGCCATCTGTTGTTTG
CCCCTCCCCCGTGCCTTCCTTGACCCTGGAAGGTGCCACTCCCACTGTCCTTTCCTAATAAAATGAGGAA
ATTGCATCGCATTGTCTGAGTAGGTGTCATTCTATTCTGGGGGGTGGGGTGGGGCAGGACAGCAAGGGGG
AGGATTGGGAAGAGAATAGCAGGCATGCTGGGGAGGGCCGCAGGAACCCCTAGTGATGGAGTTGGCCACT
CCCTCTCTGCGCGCTCGCTCGCTCACTGAGGCCGGGCGACCAAAGGTCGCCCGACGCCCGGGCTTTGCCC
GGGCGGCCTCAGTGAGCGAGCGAGCGCGCAGCTGCCTGCAGGGGCGCCTGATGCGGTATTTTCTCCTTAC
GCATCTGTGCGGTATTTCACACCGCATA
[95 nt withheld, positions 3949-4043]
T
[46 nt withheld, positions 4045-4090]
C
[141 nt withheld, positions 4092-4232]
CCTTTGACGTTGGAGTCCACGTTCTTT
[37 nt withheld, positions 4260-4296]
ACTCTATCTCGGGCTATTCTTTTGATTTATAAGGGATTTTGCCGATTTCGGTCTATTGGTTAAAAAATGA
GCTGATTTAACAAAAATTTAACGCGAATTTTAACAAAATATTAACGTTTACAATTTTATGGTGCACTCTC
AGTACAATCTGCTCTGATGCCGCATAGTTAAGCCAGCCCCGACACCCGCCAACACCCGCTGACGCGCCCT
GACGGGCTTGTCTGCTCCCGGCATCCGCTTACAGACAAGCTGTGACCGTCTCCGGGAGCTGCATGTGTCA
GAGGTTTTCACCGTCATCACCGAAACGCGCGAGACGAAAGGGCCTCGTGATACGCCTATTTTTATAGGTT
AATGTCATGATAATAATGGTTTCTTAGACGTCAGGTGGCACTTTTCGGGGAAATGTGCGCGGAACCCCTA
TTTGTTTATTTTTCTAAATACATTCAAATATGTATCCGCTCATGAGACAATAACCCTGATAAATGCTTCA
ATAATATTGAAAAAGGAAGAGTATGAGTATTCAACATTTCCGTGTCGCCCTTATTCCCTTTTTTGCGGCA
TTTTGCCTTCCTGTTTTTGCTCACCCAGAAACGCTGGTGAAAGTAAAAGATGCTGAAGATCAGTTGGGTG
CACGAGTGGGTTACATCGAACTGGATCTCAACAGCGGTAAGATCCTTGAGAGTTTTCGCCCCGAAGAACG
TTTTCCAATGATGAGCACTTTTAAAGTTCTGCTATGTGGCGCGGTATTATCCCGTATTGACGCCGGGCAA
GAGCAACTCGGTCGCCGCATACACTATTCTCAGAATGACTTGGTTGAGTACTCACCAGTCACAGAAAAGC
ATCTTACGGATGGCATGACAGTAAGAGAATTATGCAGTGCTGCCATAACCATGAGTGATAACACTGCGGC
CAACTTACTTCTGACAACGATCGGAGGACCGAAGGAGCTAACCGCTTTTTTGCACAACATGGGGGATCAT
GTAACTCGCCTTGATCGTTGGGAACCGGAGCTGAATGAAGCCATACCAAACGACGAGCGTGACACCACGA
TGCCTGTAGCAATGGCAACAACGTTGCGCAAACTATTAACTGGCGAACTACTTACTCTAGCTTCCCGGCA
ACAATTAATAGACTGGATGGAGGCGGATAAAGTTGCAGGACCACTTCTGCGCTCGGCCCTTCCGGCTGGC
TGGTTTATTGCTGATAAATCTGGAGCCGGTGAGCGTGGAAGCCGCGGTATCATTGCAGCACTGGGGCCAG
ATGGTAAGCCCTCCCGTATCGTAGTTATCTACACGACGGGGAGTCAGGCAACTATGGATGAACGAAATAG
ACAGATCGCTGAGATAGGTGCCTCACTGATTAAGCATTGGTAACTGTCAGACCAAGTTTACTCATATATA
CTTTAGATTGATTTAAAACTTCATTTTTAATTTAAAAGGATCTAGGTGAAGATCCTTTTTGATAATCTCA
TGACCAAAATCCCTTAACGTGAGTTTTCGTTCCACTGAGCGTCAGACCCCGTAGAAAAGATCAAAGGATC
TTCTTGAGATCCTTTTTTTCTGCGCGTAATCTGCTGCTTGCAAACAAAAAAACCACCGCTACCAGCGGTG
GTTTGTTTGCCGGATCAAGAGCTACCAACTCTTTTTCCGAAGGTAACTGGCTTCAGCAGAGCGCAGATAC
CAAATACTGTTCTTCTAGTGTAGCCGTAGTTAGGCCACCACTTCAAGAACTCTGTAGCACCGCCTACATA
CCTCGCTCTGCTAATCCTGTTACCAGTGGCTGCTGCCAGTGGCGATAAGTCGTGTCTTACCGGGTTGGAC
TCAAGACGATAGTTACCGGATAAGGCGCAGCGGTCGGGCTGAACGGGGGGTTCGTGCACACAGCCCAGCT
TGGAGCGAACGACCTACACCGAACTGAGATACCTACAGCGTGAGCTATGAGAAAGCGCCACGCTTCCCGA
AGGGAGAAAGGCGGACAGGTATCCGGTAAGCGGCAGGGTCGGAACAGGAGAGCGCACGAGGGAGCTTCCA
GGGGGAAACGCCTGGTATCTTTATAGTCCTGTCGGGTTTCGCCACCTCTGACTTGAGCGTCGATTTTTGT
GATGCTCGTCAGGGGGGCGGAGCCTATGGAAAAACGCCAGCAACGCGGCCTTTTTACGGTTCCTGGCCTT
TTGCTGGCCTTTTGCTCACATGT
